>Addgene plasmid #43180 | I-TCGC | depositor partial sequence | sequence record 58445 | I-TCGC sequence 424 bps
CGTCTCCTGACCCCAGAGCAGGTCGTGGCCATTGCCTCGAATGGAGGGGGCAAACAGGCGTTGGAAACCG
TACAACGATTGCTGCCGGTGCTGTGCCAAGCGCACGGACTCACCCCAGAGCAGGTCGTGGCGATCGCAAG
CCACGACGGAGGAAAGCAAGCCTTGGAAACAGTACAGAGGCTGTTGCCTGTGCTGTGCCAAGCGCACGGC
CTCACCCCAGAGCAGGTCGTGGCAATCGCGAGCAATAACGGCGGAAAACAGGCTTTGGAAACGGTGCAGA
GGCTCCTTCCAGTGCTGTGCCAAGCGCACGGATTAACCCCAGAGCAGGTCGTGGCGATCGCAAGCCACGA
CGGAGGAAAGCAAGCCTTGGAAACAGTACAGAGGCTGTTGCCTGTGCTGTGCCAAGCGCACGGCTTAAGA
GACG
