>Addgene plasmid #43180 | I-TCGC | addgene partial sequence | sequence record 61968 | M13-F20 5'-TGTAAAACGACGGCCAGT-3'
GGCGAATTGGGCCCCTCTAGATGCATGCTCGAGCGGCCGCCAGTGTGATGGATATCTGCAGAATTCGCCC
TTGCCGTCCTAGCGCGTCTCCTGACCCCAGAGCAGGTCGTGGCCATTGCCTCGAATGGAGGGGGCAAACA
GGCGTTGGAAACCGTACAACGATTGCTGCCGGTGCTGTGCCAAGCGCACGGACTCACCCCAGAGCAGGTC
GTGGCGATCGCAAGCCACGACGGAGGAAAGCAAGCCTTGGAAACAGTACAGAGGCTGTTGCCTGTGCTGT
GCCAAGCGCACGGCCTCACCCCAGAGCAGGTCGTGGCAATCGCGAGCAATAACGGCGGAAAACAGGCTTT
GGAAACGGTGCAGAGGCTCCTTCCAGTGCTGTGCCAAGCGCACGGATTAACCCCAGAGCAGGTCGTGGCG
ATCGCAAGCCACGACGGAGGAAAGCAAGCCTTGGAAACAGTACAGAGGCTGTTGCCTGTGCTGTGCCAAG
CGCACGGCTTAAGAGACGTGGGCACAGGAAAGAAGGGCGAATTCCAGCACACTGGCGGCCGTTACTAGTG
GATCCGAGCTCGGTACCAAGCTTGATGCATAGCTTGAGTATTCTATAGTGTCACCTAAATAGCTTGGCGT
AATCATGGTCATAGCTGTTTCCTGTGTGAAATTGTTATCCGCTCACAATTCCACACAACATACGAGCCGG
AAGCATAAAGTGTAAAGCCTGGGGTGCCTAATGAGTGAGCTAACTCACATTAATTGCGTTGCGCTCACTG
CCCGCTTTCCAGTCGGGAAACCTGTCGTGCCAGCTGCATTAATGAATCGGCCAACGCGCGGGGAGAGGCG
GTTTGCGTATTGGGCGCTCTTCCGCTTCCTCGCTCACTGACTCGCTGCGCTCGGTCGTTCGGCTGCGGCG
AGCGGTATCAGCTCACTCAAAGGCGGTAATACGGTTATCCACAGAA
