[The description below was written by a language model from this plasmid's Addgene catalogue record.]
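Description:
I-TCGC is a bacterial cloning plasmid built on the commercial pCRII-TOPO backbone (about 4.0 kb without insert), into which a 424 bp synthetic fragment was introduced by TOPO cloning. It is maintained as a high-copy plasmid in E. coli and carries both ampicillin and kanamycin resistance, as is standard for this backbone, so either or both antibiotics can be used for selection. The insert lies between the T7 and M13-reverse priming sites, which are the sites recorded for sequence verification. No feature table is provided, so the finer layout of the vector and insert cannot be described beyond these catalogue fields.

The record does not explain the insert's contents beyond its name and synthetic origin. The associated publication describes a TALEN genome-editing system for generating human stem cell-based disease models, which suggests that this plasmid is one member of a library of pre-assembled parts used to build custom TALE DNA-binding arrays. On that reading, the name would denote a block of TALE repeat modules recognising the four-base sequence TCGC, with the "I" prefix marking its position or series within the assembly scheme. The insert size is consistent with roughly four TALE repeats. This interpretation is an inference from the name, size and publication rather than something stated in the record. There is no indication of a promoter or expression cassette for the insert, so the construct is best regarded as a storage and source plasmid from which the fragment is taken for assembly into a TALEN expression vector, not as something used directly in mammalian cells.
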