Addgene plasmid #43180: I-TCGC
Depositing lab: Chad Cowan & Kiran Musunuru. Depositing organization: Harvard University. Publication: A TALEN Genome-Editing System for Generating Human Stem Cell-Based Disease Models. Ding Q, Lee YK, Schaefer EA, Peters DT, Veres A, Kim K, Kuperwasser N, Motola DL, Meissner TB, Hendriks WT, Trevisan M, Gupta RM, Moisan A, Banks E, Friesen M, Schinzel RT, Xia F, Tang A, Xia Y, Figueroa E, Wann A, Ahfeldt T, Daheron L, Zhang F, Rubin LL, Peng LF, Chung RT, Musunuru K, Cowan CA. Cell Stem Cell. 2012 Dec 12. pii: S1934-5909(12)00645-5. doi: 10.1016/j.stem.2012.11.011. PubMed 23246482.
Backbone
  Vector backbone: pCRII-TOPO
  Backbone manufacturer: Invitrogen
  Backbone size w/o insert (bp): 3973
  Vector type: Bacterial Cloning
Growth in bacteria
  Bacterial resistance: Ampicillin and Kanamycin, 100 & 50 μg/mL
  Growth temperature: 37°C
  Growth strain: Top10
  Copy number: High Copy
Gene/Insert
  Gene/Insert name: I-TCGC
  Species: Synthetic
  Insert size (bp): 424
  Cloning method: TOPO Cloning
  Sequencing primers: 5′ T7; 3′ M13-rev
Terms and licenses: Academic/Nonprofit Terms; Industry Terms: Not Available to Industry
How to cite: I-TCGC was a gift from Chad Cowan & Kiran Musunuru (Addgene plasmid # 43180 ; http://n2t.net/addgene:43180 ; RRID:Addgene_43180)
